Addgene plasmid #53597: pHRIG-AktDN
Purpose: lentiviral expression of dominant negative mouse Akt1 and EGFP
Depositing lab: Heng Zhao. Depositing organization: Stanford University. Publication: Akt isoforms differentially protect against stroke-induced neuronal injury by regulating mTOR activities. Xie R, Cheng M, Li M, Xiong X, Daadi M, Sapolsky RM, Zhao H. J Cereb Blood Flow Metab. 2013 Dec;33(12):1875-85. doi: 10.1038/jcbfm.2013.132. Epub 2013 Aug 14. PubMed 23942361.
Backbone
  Vector backbone: pHR-IG (pHR’tripCMV-IRES-eGFP)
  Vector type: Mammalian Expression, Lentiviral
Growth in bacteria
  Bacterial resistance: Ampicillin, 100 μg/mL
  Growth temperature: 37°C
  Growth strain: Stbl3
  Copy number: Unknown
Gene/Insert
  Gene/Insert name: Akt1 (alt name: Akt1 DN)
  Species: M. musculus (mouse)
  Mutation: Dominant negative (K179M)
  Entrez Gene: Akt1 (a.k.a. Akt, LTR-akt, PKB, PKB/Akt, PKBalpha, Rac)
  Promoter: CMV
  Tag / fusion protein: HA (N terminal on insert); IRES-EGFP (C terminal on backbone)
  Cloning method: Restriction Enzyme; 5′ cloning site SalI (not destroyed); 3′ cloning site BamHI (not destroyed)
  Sequencing primers: 5′ CMV-F; 3′ pCDH-rev
Terms and licenses: Academic/Nonprofit Terms; Industry Terms: Not Available to Industry
Depositor comments: AktDN was purchased from Addgene (plasmid # 16243). The AktDN gene is an Akt gene where a point mutation in the 179th amino acid from the N terminal converts a lysine to a methionine. This mutated form of the Akt protein can still be phosphorylated at the S473 site but loses its ability to affect downstream factors.
How to cite: pHRIG-AktDN was a gift from Heng Zhao (Addgene plasmid # 53597 ; http://n2t.net/addgene:53597 ; RRID:Addgene_53597)
