[The description below was written by a language model from this plasmid's Addgene catalogue record.]
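Description:
pHRIG-AktDN is a lentiviral transfer plasmid for mammalian expression, built on the pHR-IG backbone (pHR'tripCMV-IRES-eGFP). It is propagated in bacteria under ampicillin selection. The record does not give the copy number or name the origin of replication, and no feature table is provided, so the viral elements of the backbone (LTRs, packaging signal and so on) can be inferred only from the vector type, not confirmed from annotation.

The payload is mouse Akt1 carrying the K179M substitution, a lysine-to-methionine change that produces a dominant-negative kinase. According to the depositor's notes, the mutant protein can still be phosphorylated at S473 but can no longer act on downstream factors, so it is expected to interfere with endogenous Akt signalling. The coding sequence carries an N-terminal HA epitope tag for detection and was inserted between SalI and BamHI sites, both of which are retained. The insert was derived from an earlier repository plasmid. Expression is driven by a CMV promoter. Downstream of the insert, the backbone supplies an IRES followed by EGFP, so a single bicistronic transcript yields both the tagged Akt1 mutant and a separately translated fluorescent reporter. EGFP is therefore not fused to Akt1, and green fluorescence marks transduced cells that express the cassette.

The construct is intended for lentiviral delivery of dominant-negative Akt1 together with EGFP. The associated study examined how Akt isoforms protect against stroke-induced neuronal injury through regulation of mTOR activity, a setting in which this plasmid would be used to block Akt function in transduced cells.
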