>Addgene plasmid #53597 | pHRIG-AktDN | addgene partial sequence | sequence record 94943 | CMV-F 5'-CGCAAATGGGCGGTAGGCGTG-3'
GTGACCGTCAGATCGCCTGGAGACGCCATCCACGCTGTTTTGACCTCCATAGAAGACACCGACTCTAGAG
GATCTCGAGCTCAAGCTTCGAATTCTGCAGTCGAAGCTTCGATCGTCGACATGTACCCATACGATGTTCC
AGATTACGCTTCTAGAATGAACGACGTAGCCATTGTGAAGGAGGGCTGGCTGCACAAACGAGGGGAATAT
ATTAAAACCTGGCGGCCACGCTACTTCCTCCTCAAGAACGATGGCACCTTTATTGGCTACAAGGAACGGC
CTCAGGATGTGGATCAGCGAGAGTCCCCACTCAACAACTTCTCAGTGGCACAATGCCAGCTGATGAAGAC
AGAGCGGCCAAGGCCCAACACCTTTATCATCCGCTGCCTGCAGTGGACCACAGTCATTGAGCGCACCTTC
CATGTGGAAACGCCTGAGGAGCGGGAAGAATGGGCCACCGCCATTCAGACTGTGGCCGATGGACTCAAGA
GGCAGGAAGAAGAGACGATGGACTTCCGATCAGGCTCACCCAGTGACAACTCAGGGGCTGAAGAGATGGA
GGTGTCCCTGGCCAAGCCCAAGCACCGTGTGACCATGAACGAGTTTGAGTACCTGAAACTACTGGGCAAG
GGCACCTTTGGGAAAGTGATTCTGGTGAAAGAGAAGGCCACAGGCCGCTACTATGCCATGATGATCCTCA
AGAAGGAGGTCATCGTCGCCAAGGATGAGGTTGCCCACACGCTTACTGAGAACCGTGTCCTGCAGAACTC
TAGGCATCCCTTTCCTTACGGCCCTCAAGTACTCATTCCAGACCCACGACCGCCTCTGCTTTGTCATGGA
GTATGCC
