>Addgene plasmid #53597 | pHRIG-AktDN | addgene partial sequence | sequence record 94959 | pCDH-rev 5'-GCATTCCTTTGGCGAGAG-3'
CCAGGTTTCCGGGCCCTCACATTGCCAAAAGACGGCAATATGGTGGAAAATAACATATAGACAAACGCAC
ACCGGCCTTATTCCAAGCGGCTTCGGCCAGTAACGTTAGGGGGGGGGGAGGGAGAGGGGCGGATCCGCCT
CAGGCTGTGCCACTGGCTGAGTAGGAGAACTGGGGGAAGTGCGGCCTCCGCTCACTGTCCACACACTCCA
TGCTGTCATCTTGATCAGGCGGCGTGATGGTGATCATCTGAGCTGTGAACTCCTCATCGAAATACCTGGT
GTCAGTCTCAGAGGTGACCTGGGGCTTGAAAGGTGGGCTCAGCTTCTTCTCATACACATCCTGCCACACG
ATGTTGGCAAAGAACCGGTGCTGCATGATCTCCTTGGCATCCTCAGAGCCCCCACCGAGCCTCTGTGTAG
GGTCCTTCTTGAGCAGCCCGGAGAGCAGGGACTTGGCCTCAGGGCCGAGTGTGCGCGGGAAGCGGATCTC
CTCCATGAGGATCAGCTCGAACAGCTTCTCGTGGTCCTGGTTGTAGAAGGGCAGGCGGCCACACATCATC
TCATACATGACCACGCCCAGCCCCCACCAGTCCACTGCACGGCCGTA
